Addgene plasmid #43222: II-AAAT
Depositing lab: Chad Cowan & Kiran Musunuru. Depositing organization: Harvard University. Publication: A TALEN Genome-Editing System for Generating Human Stem Cell-Based Disease Models. Ding Q, Lee YK, Schaefer EA, Peters DT, Veres A, Kim K, Kuperwasser N, Motola DL, Meissner TB, Hendriks WT, Trevisan M, Gupta RM, Moisan A, Banks E, Friesen M, Schinzel RT, Xia F, Tang A, Xia Y, Figueroa E, Wann A, Ahfeldt T, Daheron L, Zhang F, Rubin LL, Peng LF, Chung RT, Musunuru K, Cowan CA. Cell Stem Cell. 2012 Dec 12. pii: S1934-5909(12)00645-5. doi: 10.1016/j.stem.2012.11.011. PubMed 23246482.
Backbone
  Vector backbone: pCRII-TOPO
  Backbone manufacturer: Invitrogen
  Backbone size w/o insert (bp): 3973
  Vector type: Bacterial Cloning
Growth in bacteria
  Bacterial resistance: Ampicillin and Kanamycin, 100 & 50 μg/mL
  Growth temperature: 37°C
  Growth strain: Top10
  Copy number: High Copy
Gene/Insert
  Gene/Insert name: II-AAAT
  Species: Synthetic
  Insert size (bp): 426
  Cloning method: TOPO Cloning
  Sequencing primers: 5′ T7; 3′ M13-rev
Terms and licenses: Academic/Nonprofit Terms; Industry Terms: Not Available to Industry
How to cite: II-AAAT was a gift from Chad Cowan & Kiran Musunuru (Addgene plasmid # 43222 ; http://n2t.net/addgene:43222 ; RRID:Addgene_43222)
