[The description below was written by a language model from this plasmid's Addgene catalogue record.]
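Description:
II-AAAT is a bacterial cloning plasmid built on the commercial pCRII-TOPO backbone, a high-copy vector of about 4 kb that accepts PCR products by topoisomerase-mediated (TOPO) ligation. It is maintained in E. coli and carries both ampicillin and kanamycin resistance, so either or both antibiotics can be used for selection. No feature table is provided with the record, so the individual backbone elements cannot be listed from it. The T7 and M13-reverse sequencing primers listed indicate that the insert sits in the standard multiple cloning region flanked by those priming sites.

The payload is a 426 bp synthetic insert that shares the plasmid's name. The record does not describe its content explicitly, but the associated publication concerns a TALEN genome-editing system for generating human stem cell-based disease models. The name and size suggest a pre-assembled block of TALE repeat units. Four repeats of roughly 100 bp each would fit the recorded insert length, with "AAAT" plausibly denoting the four DNA bases those repeats recognise and "II" the block's position in an ordered assembly. This reading is an inference from the name and context, not something stated in the catalogue fields.

The vector type is bacterial cloning, and no eukaryotic promoter, tag or reporter is recorded. The plasmid is therefore best understood as a storage and propagation vehicle for a modular part, not as an expression construct. It would typically serve as one member of a library of such modules from which fragments are taken and combined to build custom TALE DNA-binding arrays for TALEN nucleases.
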