>Addgene plasmid #43222 | II-AAAT | depositor partial sequence | sequence record 58487 | II-AAAT sequence 426 bps
CGTCTCGCTTAACCCCAGAGCAGGTCGTGGCAATCGCCTCCAACATTGGCGGGAAACAGGCACTCGAGAC
TGTCCAGCGCCTGCTTCCCGTGCTGTGCCAAGCGCACGGCCTCACCCCAGAGCAGGTCGTGGCAATCGCC
TCCAACATTGGCGGGAAACAGGCACTCGAGACTGTCCAGCGCCTGCTTCCCGTGCTGTGCCAAGCGCACG
GCCTCACCCCAGAGCAGGTCGTGGCAATCGCCTCCAACATTGGCGGGAAACAGGCACTCGAGACTGTCCA
GCGCCTGCTTCCCGTGCTGTGCCAAGCGCACGGATTAACCCCAGAGCAGGTCGTGGCCATTGCCTCGAAT
GGAGGGGGCAAACAGGCGTTGGAAACCGTACAACGATTGCTGCCGGTGCTGTGCCAAGCGCACGGGCTCA
GAGACG
