>Addgene plasmid #43222 | II-AAAT | addgene partial sequence | sequence record 64284 | M13_pUC_fwd
CTATAGGGCGAATTGGGCCCTCTAGATGCATGCTCGAGCGGCCGCCAGTGTGATGGATATCTGCAGAATT
CGCCCTTGCCGTCCTAGCGCGTCTCGCTTAACCCCAGAGCAGGTCGTGGCAATCGCCTCCAACATTGGCG
GGAAACAGGCACTCGAGACTGTCCAGCGCCTGCTTCCCGTGCTGTGCCAAGCGCACGGCCTCACCCCAGA
GCAGGTCGTGGCAATCGCCTCCAACATTGGCGGGAAACAGGCACTCGAGACTGTCCAGCGCCTGCTTCCC
GTGCTGTGCCAAGCGCACGGCCTCACCCCAGAGCAGGTCGTGGCAATCGCCTCCAACATTGGCGGGAAAC
AGGCACTCGAGACTGTCCAGCGCCTGCTTCCCGTGCTGTGCCAAGCGCACGGATTAACCCCAGAGCAGGT
CGTGGCCATTGCCTCGAATGGAGGGGGCAAACAGGCGTTGGAAACCGTACAACGATTGCTGCCGGTGCTG
TGCCAAGCGCACGGGCTCAGAGACGTGGGCACAGGAAAGAAGGGCGAATTCCAGCACACTGGCGGCCGTT
ACTAGTGGATCCGAGCTCGGTACCAAGCTTGATGCATAGCTTGAGTATTCTATAGTGTCACCTAAATAGC
TTGGCGTAATCATGGTCATAGCTGTTTCCTGTGTGAAATTGTTATCCGCTCACAATTCCACACAACATAC
GAGCCGGAAGCATAAAGTGTAAAGCCTGGGGTGCCTAATGAGTGAGCTAACTCACATTAATTGCGTTGCG
CTCACTGCCCGCTTTCCAGTCGGGAAACCTGTCGTGCCAGCTGCATTAATGAATCGGCCAACGCGCGGGG
AGAGGCGGTTTGCGTATTGGGCGC
